Addgene plasmid #19767: pAd-Sox2
Depositing lab: Konrad Hochedlinger. Depositing organization: Massachusetts General Hospital. Publication: Induced pluripotent stem cells generated without viral integration. Stadtfeld M, Nagaya M, Utikal J, Weir G, Hochedlinger K. Science. 2008 Nov 7;322(5903):945-9. doi: 10.1126/science.1162494. Epub 2008 Sep 25. PubMed 18818365.
Backbone
  Vector backbone: pAd-ClaI
  Backbone size w/o insert (bp): 32900
  Vector type: Mammalian Expression, Adenoviral
Growth in bacteria
  Bacterial resistance: Ampicillin, 100 μg/mL
  Growth temperature: 37°C
  Growth strain: DH5alpha
  Growth instructions: Stbl3
  Copy number: Low Copy
Gene/Insert
  Gene/Insert name: Sox2
  Species: M. musculus (mouse)
  Insert size (bp): 3100
  Entrez Gene: Sox2 (a.k.a. Sox-2, lcc, ysb)
  Cloning method: Restriction Enzyme; 5′ cloning site MfeI (unknown if destroyed); 3′ cloning site PacI (unknown if destroyed)
  Sequencing primers: 5′ CMV-F
Terms and licenses: Academic/Nonprofit Terms; Industry Terms: Not Available to Industry
Depositor comments: From article: For the cloning of adenoviral vectors, EcoRI fragments containing the respective cDNAs for c-myc (constitutively active human T58A variant), Klf4, Oct4 and Sox2 were integrated into the EcoRI site of pHIHG-Ad2. A fragment containing the cDNA sequence was isolated from the resulting plasmids by MfeI/PacI digestion and used for electroporation of BJ5183 cells together with linearized vector pAd-ClaI. Correct clones were identified by HindIII digestion.
How to cite: pAd-Sox2 was a gift from Konrad Hochedlinger (Addgene plasmid # 19767 ; http://n2t.net/addgene:19767 ; RRID:Addgene_19767)
