[The description below was written by a language model from this plasmid's Addgene catalogue record.]
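Description:
pAd-Sox2 is an adenoviral mammalian expression construct built on the pAd-ClaI backbone, a large plasmid of about 32.9 kb that carries the adenoviral genome. It holds an insert of roughly 3.1 kb containing the mouse (M. musculus) Sox2 cDNA. In bacteria it is maintained as a low-copy plasmid under ampicillin selection. The record gives no feature table, so the origin of replication, the extent of any adenoviral gene deletions and the exact regulatory elements are not documented. The promoter is also not stated explicitly, although the use of a CMV forward primer for sequencing suggests that a CMV promoter lies upstream of the cDNA.

According to the depositor's notes, the Sox2 cDNA was first placed as an EcoRI fragment into the shuttle plasmid pHIHG-Ad2. An MfeI/PacI fragment carrying the cDNA was then excised and co-electroporated with linearized pAd-ClaI into BJ5183 cells, a recombination-proficient E. coli strain in which homologous recombination transfers the shuttle fragment into the adenoviral backbone. The insert size, larger than the Sox2 coding sequence alone, is consistent with this fragment including flanking shuttle-derived sequence, though the record does not itemise its contents.

The construct belongs to a set of adenoviral vectors that also encode Oct4, Klf4 and a constitutively active human c-Myc T58A variant. These were made to deliver the reprogramming factors transiently. Because adenoviral genomes generally remain episomal rather than integrating into host chromosomes, the set was used to generate induced pluripotent stem cells without viral integration.
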