>Addgene plasmid #19767 | pAd-Sox2 | addgene partial sequence | sequence record 25413 | 19767 with pBluescriptKS
AAACGGCCGCCCGCGGNAATTCTCACATGATGCGACAGGGAGCAGTGNTGCCGTTAATGGCCGTGCCGGC
CCACTTNGGCCGCTCTGGTAGATGCTGGGCCATGTGCAGTCTACTGGGCGCAGCGGGCTCCGGCACCTCG
GCGCCGGGGAGGTACATGCTGATCATGTCCCGGAGGTCCCCGGCCTGGCAGGGCGCCCTGGAGTGGGAGG
AAGAGGTAACCACGGGGGGGCTGGAGCTGGCCTCGGACTTGACCACAGAGCCCATGGAGCCCAGCGCCAT
ACCGGGGGTGCCCTGCTGCGAGTAGGACATGCTGTAGGTGGGCGAGCCGTTCATGTAGGTCTGCGAGCTG
GTCATGGAGTTGTACTGCAGGGCGCTGACGTCGTAGCGGTGCATCGGTTGCATCTGTGCCGCGCCGTGAG
CGTTGAGGCCCGGGTGCTGCGGGTAGCCCAGCTGCTCCTGCATCATGCTGTAGCTGCCGTTGCTCCAGCC
GTTCATGTGCGCGTAGCTGTCCATGCGCTGGTTCACGCCCGCACCCAGGCCGGCGCCCACCCCAACCCCG
CTCGCCATGCTGTTCCCGCCGGGGGCCAGCAAGCCTCCGGGAAGCGTGTACTTATCCTTCTTCATGAGCG
TCTTGGTTTTCCGCCGCGGCCGGTATTTATAATCCGGGTGCTCCTTCATGTGCA
